Addgene plasmid #43769: IV-GCG
Depositing lab: Chad Cowan & Kiran Musunuru. Depositing organization: Harvard University. Publication: A TALEN Genome-Editing System for Generating Human Stem Cell-Based Disease Models. Ding Q, Lee YK, Schaefer EA, Peters DT, Veres A, Kim K, Kuperwasser N, Motola DL, Meissner TB, Hendriks WT, Trevisan M, Gupta RM, Moisan A, Banks E, Friesen M, Schinzel RT, Xia F, Tang A, Xia Y, Figueroa E, Wann A, Ahfeldt T, Daheron L, Zhang F, Rubin LL, Peng LF, Chung RT, Musunuru K, Cowan CA. Cell Stem Cell. 2012 Dec 12. pii: S1934-5909(12)00645-5. doi: 10.1016/j.stem.2012.11.011. PubMed 23246482.
Backbone
  Vector backbone: pCRII-TOPO
  Backbone manufacturer: Invitrogen
  Backbone size w/o insert (bp): 3973
  Vector type: Bacterial Cloning
Growth in bacteria
  Bacterial resistance: Ampicillin and Kanamycin, 100 & 50 μg/mL
  Growth temperature: 37°C
  Growth strain: Top10
  Copy number: High Copy
Gene/Insert
  Gene/Insert name: IV-GCG
  Species: Synthetic
  Insert size (bp): 279
  Cloning method: TOPO Cloning
  Sequencing primers: 5′ T7; 3′ M13-rev
Terms and licenses: Academic/Nonprofit Terms; Industry Terms: Not Available to Industry
How to cite: IV-GCG was a gift from Chad Cowan & Kiran Musunuru (Addgene plasmid # 43769 ; http://n2t.net/addgene:43769 ; RRID:Addgene_43769)
