[The description below was written by a language model from this plasmid's Addgene catalogue record.]
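Description:
IV-GCG is a bacterial cloning plasmid built on the Invitrogen pCRII-TOPO backbone (about 4.0 kb without insert), carrying a 279 bp synthetic insert introduced by TOPO cloning. It is a high-copy plasmid maintained in E. coli and confers resistance to both ampicillin and kanamycin, consistent with the dual-marker design of pCRII-TOPO. The insert is flanked by T7 and M13-reverse priming sites, which the record lists for sequencing across the cloning junctions. No feature table accompanies the entry, so the origin of replication and other backbone elements are not individually documented here.

The record gives no functional annotation of the insert beyond its name, synthetic origin and size. The associated publication describes a TALEN genome-editing system for generating human stem cell-based disease models. In that context, the name and the short insert length suggest a modular component of a TALE repeat assembly library: "GCG" plausibly denotes the three-nucleotide target recognised by a short block of TALE repeats, and "IV" a position within a hierarchical assembly scheme. This interpretation is inferred from the name and publication and is not stated in the record. The plasmid has no mammalian promoter, reporter or expression cassette listed and is classed purely as a cloning vector. It is best understood as a storage and propagation vehicle for a synthetic building block that would be excised or amplified and combined with other modules to build full-length TALEN constructs, not as something delivered to cells directly.
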