>Addgene plasmid #43769 | IV-GCG | depositor partial sequence | sequence record 59034 | IV-GCG sequence 279 bps
CGTCTCGACTCACCCCAGAGCAGGTCGTGGCAATCGCGAGCAATAACGGCGGAAAACAGGCTTTGGAAAC
GGTGCAGAGGCTCCTTCCAGTGCTGTGCCAAGCGCACGGCCTCACCCCAGAGCAGGTCGTGGCGATCGCA
AGCCACGACGGAGGAAAGCAAGCCTTGGAAACAGTACAGAGGCTGTTGCCTGTGCTGTGCCAAGCGCACG
GATTAACCCCAGAGCAGGTCGTGGCAATCGCGAGCAATAAGGGCGGAAGACCCGCACTGGAGAGAGACG
