>Addgene plasmid #43769 | IV-GCG | addgene partial sequence | sequence record 62172 | M13-F20 5'-TGTAAAACGACGGCCAGT-3'
CTATAGGGCGAATTGGGCCCTCTAGATGCATGCTCGAGCGGCCGCCAGTGTGATGGATATCTGCAGAATT
CGCCCTTATATAGATGCCGTCCTAGCGCGTCTCGACTCACCCCAGAGCAGGTCGTGGCAATCGCGAGCAA
TAACGGCGGAAAACAGGCTTTGGAAACGGTGCAGAGGCTCCTTCCAGTGCTGTGCCAAGCGCACGGCCTC
ACCCCAGAGCAGGTCGTGGCGATCGCAAGCCACGACGGAGGAAAGCAAGCCTTGGAAACAGTACAGAGGC
TGTTGCCTGTGCTGTGCCAAGCGCACGGATTAACCCCAGAGCAGGTCGTGGCAATCGCGAGCAATAAGGG
CGGAAGACCCGCACTGGAGAGAGACGTGGGCACAGGAAAGATACTTAAGGGCGAATTCCAGCACACTGGC
GGCCGTTACTAGTGGATCCGAGCTCGGTACCAAGCTTGGCGTAATCATGGTCATAGCTGTTTCCTGTGTG
AAATTGTTATCCGCTCACAATTCCACACAACATACGAGCCGGAAGCATAAAGTGTAAAGCCTGGGGTGCC
TAATGAGTGAGCTAACTCACATTAATTGCGTTGCGCTCACTGCCCGCTTTCCAGTCGGGAAACCTGTCGT
GCCAGCTGCATTAATGAATCGGCCAACGCGCGGGGAGAGGCGGTTTGCGTATTGGGCGCTCTTCCGCTTC
CTCGCTCACTGACTCGCTGCGCTCGGTCGTTCGGCTGCGGCGAGCGGTATCAGCTCACTCAAAGGCGGTA
ATACGGTTATCCACAGAATCAGGGGATAACGCAGGAAAGAACATGTGAGCAAAAGGCCAGCAAAAGGCCA
GGAACCGTAAAAAGGCCGCGTTGCTGGCGTTTTTCCATAGGCTCCGCCCCCCTGACGAGCATC
